Addgene plasmid #8816: pUB23-M-beta-gal
Depositing lab: Alexander Varshavsky. Depositing organization: Massachusetts Institute of Technology. Publication: In vivo half-life of a protein is a function of its amino-terminal residue. Bachmair A, Finley D, Varshavsky A. Science 1986 Oct 10;234(4773):179-86. 10.1126/science.3018930 PubMed 3018930.
Backbone
  Vector backbone: pUB23
  Backbone size w/o insert (bp): 10500
  Vector type: Yeast Expression
  Selectable markers: URA3
Growth in bacteria
  Bacterial resistance: Ampicillin, 100 μg/mL
  Growth temperature: 37°C
  Growth strain: DH5alpha
  Copy number: High Copy
Gene/Insert
  Gene/Insert name: beta-gal
  Species: E. coli
  Mutation: M (methionine) at amino terminus of beta-gal
  Tag / fusion protein: Ubiquitin (N terminal on backbone)
  Cloning method: Restriction Enzyme
  Sequencing primers: 5′ lacZ-R
Terms and licenses: Academic/Nonprofit Terms; Industry Terms: Not Available to Industry
Depositor comments: Half life of beta-gal >20 hours. See author's map.
How to cite: pUB23-M-beta-gal was a gift from Alexander Varshavsky (Addgene plasmid # 8816 ; http://n2t.net/addgene:8816 ; RRID:Addgene_8816)
