[The description below was written by a language model from this plasmid's Addgene catalogue record.]
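Description:
pUB23-M-beta-gal is a yeast expression plasmid built on the pUB23 backbone (about 10.5 kb without the insert). It is maintained in E. coli as a high-copy plasmid under ampicillin selection and selected in yeast through the URA3 auxotrophic marker, which complements uracil auxotrophy in ura3 host strains. The record does not state the promoter driving expression or the yeast replication origin, and no feature table is provided; the depositor refers users to a separate map for these details.

The payload is E. coli beta-galactosidase (lacZ) fused at its N terminus to ubiquitin, which is supplied by the backbone. The defining feature of this variant is that methionine is the residue at the amino terminus of beta-gal, at the ubiquitin–beta-gal junction. In ubiquitin fusion designs of this kind, cellular deubiquitinating activity cleaves ubiquitin from the nascent fusion precisely after its last residue, exposing a beta-galactosidase whose first amino acid is the chosen junction residue rather than one dictated by normal translation initiation. This makes it possible to compare otherwise identical reporter proteins that differ only in their N-terminal residue.

The depositor notes that the half-life of the resulting Met-beta-gal exceeds 20 hours, so methionine behaves as a stabilizing N-terminal residue. The construct therefore serves as the long-lived reference in studies of how a protein's amino-terminal residue determines its in vivo half-life (the N-end rule), with beta-galactosidase levels or activity serving as the readout of protein stability in yeast.
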