>Addgene plasmid #8816 | pUB23-M-beta-gal | addgene partial sequence | sequence record 17283 | LacZ-R 5'-GACAGTATCGGCCTCAGGAA-3'
AGGCAAAGCGCCATTCGCCATTCAGGCTGCGCAACTGTTGGGAAGGGCGATCGGTGCGGGCCTCTTCGCT
ATTACGCCAGCTGGCGAAAGGGGGATGTGCTGCAAGGCGATTAAGTCGGGAAACCTGTCGTGCCAGCTGC
ATTAATGAATCGGCCAACGCGCGGGGAGAGGCGGTTTGCGTATTGGGCGCCAGGGTGGTTTTTCTTTTCA
CCAGTGAGACGGGCAACAGCCAAGCTCCGGATCCGTGCATACCACCTCTTAGCCTTAGCACAAGATGTAA
GGTGGACTCCTTCTGAATGTTGTAATCAGACAGCGTTCTACCGTCTTCTAGCTGCTTACCGGCAAAGATC
AATCTTTGTTGATCTGGAGGGATACCTTCCTTGTCTTGAATTTTCGACTTAACGTTGTCGATGGTATCGG
AAGATTCAACTTCCAATGTTATGGTTTTACCGGTCAAAGTCTTGACGAAAATCTGCATAATCTATTAGTT
AAAGTAAAGTGGGAGGGAGAGTTCGAGAGTTCTTTTCGTATTGTAGTAGATAGAAGATATACTTATCCTT
ATCCGTACAGTTCTTGCTCTTTCTGAAGTAGCACTTTCGGAAGAAGAAAGATAAGCAGGCGAATTGATCC
GGTAATTTAGTGTGTGTATTTGTGTTTGCGTGTCTATAGAAGTATAGTAATTTATGCTACAAAGGACCTA
ATGTATAAGGAAAGAATATTTAGAGAAAAGAAGAAAACAAGAGTTTTATATACATACAGAGCACATGCAT
GCCATATGATCATGTGTCGTCGCACACATATATATATGCCTGTATGTGTCAGCACTAAAGTTGCCTGGCC
ATCCACGCTATATACACGCCTGGCGGATCTGCTCGAGGTCGATTAGCCTAAAAAAACCTTCTCTTTGGAA
CTTTC
